>Addgene plasmid #236815 | pGL4 [luc2P/Myc/Hygro] Vector | addgene full sequence | sequence record 471821 | Addgene NGS Result
GGCCTAACTGGCCGGTACCTGAGCTCAGACCACGTGGTCAGACCACGTGGTCAGACCACGTGGTCAGACC
ACGTGGTCAGACCACGTGGTCAGACCACGTGGTCCTCGAGGATATCAAGATCTGGCCTCGGCGGCCAAGC
TTAGACACTAGAGGGTATATAATGGAAGCTCGACTTCCAGCTTGGCAATCCGGTACTGTTGGTAAAGCCA
CCATGGAAGATGCCAAAAACATTAAGAAGGGCCCAGCGCCATTCTACCCACTCGAAGACGGGACCGCCGG
CGAGCAGCTGCACAAAGCCATGAAGCGCTACGCCCTGGTGCCCGGCACCATCGCCTTTACCGACGCACAT
ATCGAGGTGGACATTACCTACGCCGAGTACTTCGAGATGAGCGTTCGGCTGGCAGAAGCTATGAAGCGCT
ATGGGCTGAATACAAACCATCGGATCGTGGTGTGCAGCGAGAATAGCTTGCAGTTCTTCATGCCCGTGTT
GGGTGCCCTGTTCATCGGTGTGGCTGTGGCCCCAGCTAACGACATCTACAACGAGCGCGAGCTGCTGAAC
AGCATGGGCATCAGCCAGCCCACCGTCGTATTCGTGAGCAAGAAAGGGCTGCAAAAGATCCTCAACGTGC
AAAAGAAGCTACCGATCATACAAAAGATCATCATCATGGATAGCAAGACCGACTACCAGGGCTTCCAAAG
CATGTACACCTTCGTGACTTCCCATTTGCCACCCGGCTTCAACGAGTACGACTTCGTGCCCGAGAGCTTC
GACCGGGACAAAACCATCGCCCTGATCATGAACAGTAGTGGCAGTACCGGATTGCCCAAGGGCGTAGCCC
TACCGCACCGCACCGCTTGTGTCCGATTCAGTCATGCCCGCGACCCCATCTTCGGCAACCAGATCATCCC
CGACACCGCTATCCTCAGCGTGGTGCCATTTCACCACGGCTTCGGCATGTTCACCACGCTGGGCTACTTG
ATCTGCGGCTTTCGGGTCGTGCTCATGTACCGCTTCGAGGAGGAGCTATTCTTGCGCAGCTTGCAAGACT
ATAAGATTCAATCTGCCCTGCTGGTGCCCACACTATTTAGCTTCTTCGCTAAGAGCACTCTCATCGACAA
GTACGACCTAAGCAACTTGCACGAGATCGCCAGCGGCGGGGCGCCGCTCAGCAAGGAGGTAGGTGAGGCC
GTGGCCAAACGCTTCCACCTACCAGGCATCCGCCAGGGCTACGGCCTGACAGAAACAACCAGCGCCATTC
TGATCACCCCCGAAGGGGACGACAAGCCTGGCGCAGTAGGCAAGGTGGTGCCCTTCTTCGAGGCTAAGGT
GGTGGACTTGGACACCGGTAAGACACTGGGTGTGAACCAGCGCGGCGAGCTGTGCGTCCGTGGCCCCATG
ATCATGAGCGGCTACGTTAACAACCCCGAGGCTACAAACGCTCTCATCGACAAGGACGGCTGGCTGCACA
GCGGCGACATCGCCTACTGGGACGAGGACGAGCACTTCTTCATCGTGGACCGGCTGAAGAGCCTGATCAA
ATACAAGGGCTACCAGGTAGCCCCAGCCGAACTGGAGAGCATCCTGCTGCAACACCCCAACATCTTCGAC
GCCGGGGTCGCCGGCCTGCCCGACGACGATGCCGGCGAGCTGCCCGCCGCAGTCGTCGTGCTGGAACACG
GTAAAACCATGACCGAGAAGGAGATCGTGGACTATGTGGCCAGCCAGGTTACAACCGCCAAGAAGCTGCG
CGGTGGTGTTGTGTTCGTGGACGAGGTGCCTAAAGGACTGACCGGCAAGTTGGACGCCCGCAAGATCCGC
GAGATTCTCATTAAGGCCAAGAAGGGCGGCAAGATCGCCGTGAATTCTCACGGCTTCCCTCCCGAGGTGG
AGGAGCAGGCCGCCGGCACCCTGCCCATGAGCTGCGCCCAGGAGAGCGGCATGGATAGACACCCTGCTGC
TTGCGCCAGCGCCAGGATCAACGTCTAAGGCCGCGACTCTAGAGTCGGGGCGGCCGGCCGCTTCGAGCAG
ACATGATAAGATACATTGATGAGTTTGGACAAACCACAACTAGAATGCAGTGAAAAAAATGCTTTATTTG
TGAAATTTGTGATGCTATTGCTTTATTTGTAACCATTATAAGCTGCAATAAACAAGTTAACAACAACAAT
TGCATTCATTTTATGTTTCAGGTTCAGGGGGAGGTGTGGGAGGTTTTTTAAAGCAAGTAAAACCTCTACA
AATGTGGTAAAATCGATAAGGATCCGTTTGCGTATTGGGCGCTCTTCCGCTGATCTGCGCAGCACCATGG
CCTGAAATAACCTCTGAAAGAGGAACTTGGTTAGCTACCTTCTGAGGCGGAAAGAACCAGCTGTGGAATG
TGTGTCAGTTAGGGTGTGGAAAGTCCCCAGGCTCCCCAGCAGGCAGAAGTATGCAAAGCATGCATCTCAA
TTAGTCAGCAACCAGGTGTGGAAAGTCCCCAGGCTCCCCAGCAGGCAGAAGTATGCAAAGCATGCATCTC
AATTAGTCAGCAACCATAGTCCCGCCCCTAACTCCGCCCATCCCGCCCCTAACTCCGCCCAGTTCCGCCC
ATTCTCCGCCCCATGGCTGACTAATTTTTTTTATTTATGCAGAGGCCGAGGCCGCCTCTGCCTCTGAGCT
ATTCCAGAAGTAGTGAGGAGGCTTTTTTGGAGGCCTAGGCTTTTGCAAAAAGCTCGATTCTTCTGACACT
AGCGCCACCATGAAGAAGCCCGAACTCACCGCTACCAGCGTTGAAAAATTTCTCATCGAGAAGTTCGACA
GTGTGAGCGACCTGATGCAGTTGTCGGAGGGCGAAGAGAGCCGAGCCTTCAGCTTCGATGTCGGCGGACG
CGGCTATGTACTGCGGGTGAATAGCTGCGCTGATGGCTTCTACAAAGACCGCTACGTGTACCGCCACTTC
GCCAGCGCTGCACTACCCATCCCCGAAGTGTTGGACATCGGCGAGTTCAGCGAGAGCCTGACATACTGCA
TCAGTAGACGCGCCCAAGGCGTTACTCTCCAAGACCTCCCCGAAACAGAGCTGCCTGCTGTGTTACAGCC
TGTCGCCGAAGCTATGGATGCTATTGCCGCCGCCGACCTCAGTCAAACCAGCGGCTTCGGCCCATTCGGG
CCCCAAGGCATCGGCCAGTACACAACCTGGCGGGATTTCATTTGCGCCATTGCTGATCCCCATGTCTACC
ACTGGCAGACCGTGATGGACGACACCGTGTCCGCCAGCGTAGCTCAAGCCCTGGACGAACTGATGCTGTG
GGCCGAAGACTGTCCCGAGGTGCGCCACCTCGTCCATGCCGACTTCGGCAGCAACAACGTCCTGACCGAC
AACGGCCGCATCACCGCCGTAATCGACTGGTCCGAAGCTATGTTCGGGGACAGTCAGTACGAGGTGGCCA
ACATCTTCTTCTGGCGGCCCTGGCTGGCTTGCATGGAGCAGCAGACTCGCTACTTCGAGCGCCGGCATCC
CGAGCTGGCCGGCAGCCCTCGTCTGCGAGCCTACATGCTGCGCATCGGCCTGGATCAGCTCTACCAGAGC
CTCGTGGACGGCAACTTCGACGATGCTGCCTGGGCTCAAGGCCGCTGCGATGCCATCGTCCGCAGCGGGG
CCGGCACCGTCGGTCGCACACAAATCGCTCGCCGGAGCGCAGCCGTATGGACCGACGGCTGCGTCGAGGT
GCTGGCCGACAGCGGCAACCGCCGGCCCAGTACACGACCGCGCGCTAAGGAGGTAGGTCGAGTTTAAACT
CTAGAACCGGTCATGGCCGCAATAAAATATCTTTATTTTCATTACATCTGTGTGTTGGTTTTTTGTGTGT
TCGAACTAGATGCTGTCGACCGATGCCCTTGAGAGCCTTCAACCCAGTCAGCTCCTTCCGGTGGGCGCGG
GGCATGACTATCGTCGCCGCACTTATGACTGTCTTCTTTATCATGCAACTCGTAGGACAGGTGCCGGCAG
CGCTCTTCCGCTTCCTCGCTCACTGACTCGCTGCGCTCGGTCGTTCGGCTGCGGCGAGCGGTATCAGCTC
ACTCAAAGGCGGTAATACGGTTATCCACAGAATCAGGGGATAACGCAGGAAAGAACATGTGAGCAAAAGG
CCAGCAAAAGGCCAGGAACCGTAAAAAGGCCGCGTTGCTGGCGTTTTTCCATAGGCTCCGCCCCCCTGAC
GAGCATCACAAAAATCGACGCTCAAGTCAGAGGTGGCGAAACCCGACAGGACTATAAAGATACCAGGCGT
TTCCCCCTGGAAGCTCCCTCGTGCGCTCTCCTGTTCCGACCCTGCCGCTTACCGGATACCTGTCCGCCTT
TCTCCCTTCGGGAAGCGTGGCGCTTTCTCATAGCTCACGCTGTAGGTATCTCAGTTCGGTGTAGGTCGTT
CGCTCCAAGCTGGGCTGTGTGCACGAACCCCCCGTTCAGCCCGACCGCTGCGCCTTATCCGGTAACTATC
GTCTTGAGTCCAACCCGGTAAGACACGACTTATCGCCACTGGCAGCAGCCACTGGTAACAGGATTAGCAG
AGCGAGGTATGTAGGCGGTGCTACAGAGTTCTTGAAGTGGTGGCCTAACTACGGCTACACTAGAAGAACA
GTATTTGGTATCTGCGCTCTGCTGAAGCCAGTTACCTTCGGAAAAAGAGTTGGTAGCTCTTGATCCGGCA
AACAAACCACCGCTGGTAGCGGTGGTTTTTTTGTTTGCAAGCAGCAGATTACGCGCAGAAAAAAAGGATC
TCAAGAAGATCCTTTGATCTTTTCTACGGGGTCTGACGCTCAGTGGAACGAAAACTCACGTTAAGGGATT
TTGGTCATGAGATTATCAAAAAGGATCTTCACCTAGATCCTTTTAAATTAAAAATGAAGTTTTAAATCAA
TCTAAAGTATATATGAGTAAACTTGGTCTGACAGCGGCCGCAAATGCTAAACCACTGCAGTGGTTACCAG
TGCTTGATCAGTGAGGCACCGATCTCAGCGATCTGCCTATTTCGTTCGTCCATAGTGGCCTGACTCCCCG
TCGTGTAGATCACTACGATTCGTGAGGGCTTACCATCAGGCCCCAGCGCAGCAATGATGCCGCGAGAGCC
GCGTTCACCGGCCCCCGATTTGTCAGCAATGAACCAGCCAGCAGGGAGGGCCGAGCGAAGAAGTGGTCCT
GCTACTTTGTCCGCCTCCATCCAGTCTATGAGCTGCTGTCGTGATGCTAGAGTAAGAAGTTCGCCAGTGA
GTAGTTTCCGAAGAGTTGTGGCCATTGCTACTGGCATCGTGGTATCACGCTCGTCGTTCGGTATGGCTTC
GTTCAACTCTGGTTCCCAGCGGTCAAGCCGGGTCACATGATCACCCATATTATGAAGAAATGCAGTCAGC
TCCTTAGGGCCTCCGATCGTTGTCAGAAGTAAGTTGGCCGCGGTGTTGTCGCTCATGGTAATGGCAGCAC
TACACAATTCTCTTACCGTCATGCCATCCGTAAGATGCTTTTCCGTGACCGGCGAGTACTCAACCAAGTC
GTTTTGTGAGTAGTGTATACGGCGACCAAGCTGCTCTTGCCCGGCGTCTATACGGGACAACACCGCGCCA
CATAGCAGTACTTTGAAAGTGCTCATCATCGGGAATCGTTCTTCGGGGCGGAAAGACTCAAGGATCTTGC
CGCTATTGAGATCCAGTTCGATATAGCCCACTCTTGCACCCAGTTGATCTTCAGCATCTTTTACTTTCAC
CAGCGTTTCGGGGTGTGCAAAAACAGGCAAGCAAAATGCCGCAAAGAAGGGAATGAGTGCGACACGAAAA
TGTTGGATGCTCATACTCGTCCTTTTTCAATATTATTGAAGCATTTATCAGGGTTACTAGTACGTCTCTC
AAGGATAAGTAAGTAATATTAAGGTACGGGAGGTATTGGACAGGCCGCAATAAAATATCTTTATTTTCAT
TACATCTGTGTGTTGGTTTTTTGTGTGAATCGATAGTACTAACATACGCTCTCCATCAAAACAAAACGAA
ACAAAACAAACTAGCAAAATAGGCTGTCCCCAGTGCAAGTGCAGGTGCCAGAACATTTCTCT
Features (pLannotate 1.2.2; 14 found; start..end, strand, type, name):
    149..180     +  promoter       minP: minimal TATA-box promoter with low basal activity
    213..1862    +  CDS            luciferase: firefly luciferase synthetic luc2 version of the luciferase gene
   1866..1985    +  CDS            hPEST: PEST degradation sequence from mouse ornithine decarboxylase human codon-optimized
   2037..2158    -  polyA_signal   SV40 poly(A) signal: SV40 polyadenylation signal
   2184..2315    -  CDS            LT_SV40 (fragment): Experimental evidence at protein level: Swiss-Prot protein existence level 1. Isoform 17kT antigen targets host RBL2 for degradation and promotes cell proliferation. Transactivates host cyclin A promoter through its J domain. From Simian virus 40 (SV40).
   2352..2709    +  promoter       SV40 promoter: SV40 enhancer and early promoter
   2740..3777    +  CDS            HygR: hygromycin B phosphotransferase confers resistance to hygromycin
   3801..3849    +  polyA_signal   poly(A) signal: synthetic polyadenylation signal
   3865..3996    +  CDS            TcR (fragment): tetracycline efflux protein; tet; confers resistance to tetracycline
   4176..4764    -  rep_origin     ori: high-copy-number ColE1/pMB1/pBR322/pUC origin of replication
   4964..5824    -  CDS            AmpR: β-lactamase confers resistance to ampicillin, carbenicillin, and related antibiotics
   5825..5866    -  promoter       AmpR promoter (fragment): bla
   5929..5977    +  polyA_signal   poly(A) signal: synthetic polyadenylation signal
   5991..6082    +  misc_feature   pause site: RNA polymerase II transcriptional pause signal from the human α2 globin gene
