[The description below was written by a language model from this plasmid's Addgene catalogue record and pLannotate feature annotations shown in this document.]
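Description:
pGL4 [luc2P/Myc/Hygro] Vector is a mammalian luciferase reporter plasmid built on the pGL4.24[luc2P/minP] backbone and designed to read out Myc-dependent transcriptional activity. It is maintained in E. coli as a high-copy plasmid through a ColE1/pUC-type origin and selected with ampicillin via the β-lactamase gene. For mammalian cells it carries a separate cassette in which the SV40 enhancer/early promoter drives hygromycin B phosphotransferase, followed by a synthetic poly(A) signal. This allows selection of stably transfected reporter lines.

Although the catalogue lists "Myc" (human MYC) as the insert, the stated purpose and the feature table indicate that the plasmid does not encode the Myc protein. No MYC coding sequence is annotated. The insert is instead a Myc response element, presumably placed in the unannotated stretch immediately upstream of minP, though the record gives neither its position nor its copy number. minP is a minimal TATA-box promoter with low basal activity, so expression of the downstream reporter depends largely on factors binding the response element. The reporter is luc2P: the synthetic luc2 firefly luciferase fused to a human codon-optimised hPEST degradation sequence from mouse ornithine decarboxylase. This shortens the protein's half-life so that the signal tracks changes in transcription more closely. An SV40 poly(A) signal terminates the reporter transcript. A synthetic poly(A) signal and an RNA polymerase II pause site from the human α2 globin gene lie upstream of the response-element region to suppress spurious read-through from the backbone. The short SV40 large T and TcR matches are likely incidental annotation fragments. The plasmid is used in transient or stable luciferase assays of Myc pathway activity.
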