Addgene plasmid #236815: pGL4 [luc2P/Myc/Hygro] Vector
Purpose: Express Myc response element in luciferase reporter assay
Depositing lab: Promega Corporation.
Backbone
  Vector backbone: pGL4.24[luc2P/minP] Vector
  Vector type: Luciferase
  Selectable markers: Hygromycin
Growth in bacteria
  Bacterial resistance: Ampicillin, 100 μg/mL
  Growth temperature: 37°C
  Growth strain: DH5alpha
  Copy number: High Copy
Gene/Insert
  Gene/Insert name: Myc
  Species: H. sapiens (human)
  Mutation: None
  Entrez Gene: MYC (a.k.a. MRTL, MYCC, bHLHe39, c-Myc)
  Promoter: minP
  Cloning method: Other
Terms and licenses: Academic/Nonprofit Terms; Industry Terms
How to cite: pGL4 [luc2P/Myc/Hygro] Vector was a gift from Promega Corporation (Addgene plasmid # 236815 ; http://n2t.net/addgene:236815 ; RRID:Addgene_236815)
